Addgene plasmid #162993: pAT9751-BEAR-mCherry-preedited
Purpose: BEAR control plasmid with split mCherry and intact 5' splice site
Depositing lab: Ervin Welker. Publication: BEAR reveals that increased fidelity variants can successfully reduce the mismatch tolerance of adenine but not cytosine base editors. Talas A, Simon DA, Kulcsar PI, Varga E, Krausz SL, Welker E. Nat Commun. 2021 Nov 3;12(1):6353. doi: 10.1038/s41467-021-26461-y. PubMed 34732717.
Backbone
  Vector backbone: pEGFP-C1
  Vector type: Mammalian Expression, CRISPR
  Selectable markers: Neomycin (select with G418)
Growth in bacteria
  Bacterial resistance: Kanamycin, 50 μg/mL
  Growth temperature: 37°C
  Growth strain: NEB Stable
  Copy number: High Copy
Gene/Insert
  Gene/Insert name: mCherry split with an intron between amino acids 119-120
  Species: Synthetic
  Promoter: CMV
  Cloning method: Gibson Cloning
  Sequencing primers: 5′ CAACGGGACTTTCCAAAATG; 3′ GGTTCAGGGGGAGGTGTG
Terms and licenses: Academic/Nonprofit Terms; Industry Terms: Not Available to Industry
How to cite: pAT9751-BEAR-mCherry-preedited was a gift from Ervin Welker (Addgene plasmid # 162993 ; http://n2t.net/addgene:162993 ; RRID:Addgene_162993)
