[The description below was written by a language model from this plasmid's Addgene catalogue record and pLannotate feature annotations shown in this document.]
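Description:
pAT9751-BEAR-mCherry-preedited is a 5.5 kb mammalian expression plasmid built on the pEGFP-C1 backbone. It serves as a control construct for the BEAR base-editor activity reporter system. It replicates in E. coli from a high-copy ColE1/pUC-type origin and also carries an f1 phage origin. A single NeoR/KanR (Tn5 aminoglycoside phosphotransferase) gene provides both selections. The bacterial AmpR (bla) promoter drives it for kanamycin resistance in bacteria, and the SV40 enhancer/early promoter, paired with an HSV TK polyadenylation signal, drives it for G418 selection in mammalian cells.

The payload is a synthetic mCherry coding sequence interrupted by an intron between amino acids 119 and 120. It is expressed from the human CMV immediate-early enhancer and promoter and terminated by the SV40 poly(A) signal. The feature table is consistent with this layout. An N-terminal mCherry fragment is followed by an unannotated gap of roughly 800 nt, which presumably corresponds to the intron. A second DsRed-family fragment then follows; the annotation software labels it Blue102, but it most likely represents the C-terminal half of mCherry. The short ble, large T antigen and bGH poly(A) hits are fragmentary matches, probably backbone remnants rather than functional elements.

In this "preedited" version the 5′ splice site is intact, so the intron should be removed and full-length fluorescent mCherry produced without any editing event. The record describes it only as a BEAR control plasmid. A plausible use is as a positive reference for the maximal red signal, against which reporters needing base editing to restore splicing can be compared. The record does not state the origin of the intron.
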