Features (pLannotate 1.2.2; 15 found; start..end, strand, type, name):
     61..364     +  enhancer       CMV enhancer: human cytomegalovirus immediate early enhancer
    365..568     +  promoter       CMV promoter: human cytomegalovirus (CMV) immediate early promoter
    613..970     +  CDS            mCherry (fragment): monomeric derivative of DsRed fluorescent protein (Shaner et al., 2004) mammalian codon-optimized
   1758..2111    +  CDS            Blue102 (fragment): Blue102 is a fluorescent protein published in 2010, derived from Discosoma sp..
   2143..2174    +  misc_feature   MCS (fragment): multiple cloning site
   2191..2275    +  CDS            large T antigen (fragment): large T antigen from SV40 (simian virus 40)
   2298..2419    +  polyA_signal   SV40 poly(A) signal: SV40 polyadenylation signal
   2453..2881    -  rep_origin     f1 ori (sequence partly withheld): f1 bacteriophage origin of replication; arrow indicates direction of (+) strand synthesis
   2908..3012    +  promoter       AmpR promoter: bla
   3014..3371    +  promoter       SV40 promoter: SV40 enhancer and early promoter
   3406..4200    +  CDS            NeoR/KanR: aminoglycoside phosphotransferase from Tn5; aph(3')-II (or nptII); confers resistance to neomycin, kanamycin, and G418 (Geneticin®)
   4221..4373    +  CDS            ble (fragment): BLE_KLEPN - Experimental evidence at protein level: Swiss-Prot protein existence level 1. Binding protein with a strong affinity to the bleomycin family of antibiotics. Binds to CL990; an antimitotic-antibiotic compound. From Klebsiella pneumoniae.
   4432..4479    +  polyA_signal   HSV TK poly(A) signal: herpes simplex virus thymidine kinase polyadenylation signal (Cole and Stacy, 1985)
   4570..4586    -  polyA_signal   bGH poly(A) signal (fragment): bovine growth hormone polyadenylation signal
   4808..5396    +  rep_origin     ori: high-copy-number ColE1/pMB1/pBR322/pUC origin of replication
>Addgene plasmid #162993 | pAT9751-BEAR-mCherry-preedited | addgene full sequence | sequence record 324083 | Addgene NGS Result
TAGTTATTAATAGTAATCAATTACGGGGTCATTAGTTCATAGCCCATATATGGAGTTCCGCGTTACATAA
CTTACGGTAAATGGCCCGCCTGGCTGACCGCCCAACGACCCCCGCCCATTGACGTCAATAATGACGTATG
TTCCCATAGTAACGCCAATAGGGACTTTCCATTGACGTCAATGGGTGGAGTATTTACGGTAAACTGCCCA
CTTGGCAGTACATCAAGTGTATCATATGCCAAGTACGCCCCCTATTGACGTCAATGACGGTAAATGGCCC
GCCTGGCATTATGCCCAGTACATGACCTTATGGGACTTTCCTACTTGGCAGTACATCTACGTATTAGTCA
TCGCTATTACCATGGTGATGCGGTTTTGGCAGTACATCAATGGGCGTGGATAGCGGTTTGACTCACGGGG
ATTTCCAAGTCTCCACCCCATTGACGTCAATGGGAGTTTGTTTTGGCACCAAAATCAACGGGACTTTCCA
AAATGTCGTAACAACTCCGCCCCATTGACGCAAATGGGCGGTAGGCGTGTACGGTGGGAGGTCTATATAA
GCAGAGCTGGTTTAGTGAACCGTCAGATCCGCTAGCGCTACCGGTCGCCACCATGGTGAGCAAGGGCGAG
GAGGATAACATGGCCATCATCAAGGAGTTCATGCGCTTCAAGGTGCACATGGAGGGCTCCGTGAACGGCC
ACGAGTTCGAGATCGAGGGCGAGGGCGAGGGCCGCCCCTACGAGGGCACCCAGACCGCCAAGCTGAAGGT
GACCAAGGGTGGCCCCCTGCCCTTCGCCTGGGACATCCTGTCCCCTCAGTTCATGTACGGCTCCAAGGCC
TACGTGAAGCACCCCGCCGACATCCCCGACTACTTGAAGCTGTCCTTCCCCGAGGGCTTCAAGTGGGAGC
GCGTGATGAACTTCGAGGACGGCGGCGTGGTGACCGTGACCCAGGACTCCTCCCTGCAGGCAAGTGCATA
GACTGCGGGTTGATTTTTTAGTTAAAATATGGGAAAGTTTAAAAGAAGGAATGATGAATAAACTATACAA
CCACTTTAAATATGTGTTGGTCCCCTTTAAGTCAGCAAGCAGATATATCAGATATGGCAGCTAACTTAAG
GAGTCCCCGTGGATACTGGATGAATAGCCCCCAATTCCACCAATGCAAGAACCAACAGTCTATTTGGTCT
TGATTAGGACAGTAAACTTCCTGCACACCATAGTCTGTGCACTAAACAGGAGTAAAACACCCTTAAGGCA
TCTCTTACATTGGCTGCATTAAAGTGTGTCACTTAATGACATCCGTGATATCAGGGATAGTTTGACATTG
GACATACAGTTCTCTCTCAGTGATTGTCACCTGCTTATATAGTACGAGGACCCATATGTGGTCAATCACT
TTCTTGTTGCCACTCCATGCCAGGGAAGACATAGTTACAATGAGTTATAATTATAAAAGCTCAGCCTTGC
ATGAGGATATAAAATACATTTGCCATACCTCTACATATGCCTTAGTTGCTTTTAAGCTTTGTTTGGAATT
GCAAAGGCCAACTTCCTAAACACAGTTTCAAAGTATTCTTTTGTCACACCTTTCCACTGGATACTTGTAT
TGTCTGCAGGAAGAGGCCACCCTGCCTATGCTTCTCCTTAGGGCCTCGTTCTGCAGAGTCAGCATAAACT
CCCAGTCTGCTCAACCAATTCTGTCTGATTAGGGCCATATCTCCTTACCATGAGTTGATTTTTGTTTCTT
TTTTGAGCAGGACGGCGAGTTCATCTACAAGGTGAAGCTGCGCGGCACCAACTTCCCCTCCGACGGCCCC
GTAATGCAGAAGAAGACCATGGGCTGGGAGGCCTCCTCCGAGCGGATGTACCCCGAGGACGGCGCCCTGA
AGGGCGAGATCAAGCAGAGGCTGAAGCTGAAGGACGGCGGCCACTACGACGCTGAGGTCAAGACCACCTA
CAAGGCCAAGAAGCCCGTGCAGCTGCCCGGCGCCTACAACGTCAACATCAAGTTGGACATCACCTCCCAC
AACGAGGACTACACCATCGTGGAACAGTACGAACGCGCCGAGGGCCGCCACTCCACCGGCGGCATGGACG
AGCTGTACAAGTGAGCGGCCGCTCGAGCATGCATCTAGAGGGCTGCAGTCGACGGTACCGCGGGCCCGGG
ATCCACCGGATCTAGATAACTGATCATAATCAGCCATACCACATTTGTAGAGGTTTTACTTGCTTTAAAA
AACCTCCCACACCTCCCCCTGAACCTGAAACATAAAATGAATGCAATTGTTGTTGTTAACTTGTTTATTG
CAGCTTATAATGGTTACAAATAAAGCAATAGCATCACAAATTTCACAAATAAAGCATTTTTTTCACTGCA
TTCTAGTTGTGGTTTGTCCAAACTCATCAATGTATCTTAACGCGTAAATTGTAAGCGTTAATATTTTGTT
AAAATTCGCGTTAAATTTTTGTTAAATCAGCTCATTTTTTAACCAATAGGCCGAAATCGGCAAAATCCCT
TATAAATCAAAAGAATAGACCGAGATAGGGT
[37 nt withheld, positions 2552-2588]
AAAGAACGTGGACTCCAACGTCAAAGG
[49 nt withheld, positions 2616-2664]
T
[91 nt withheld, positions 2666-2756]
G
[124 nt withheld, positions 2758-2881]
CAGGTGGCACTTTTCGGGGAAATGTGCGCGGAACCCCTATTTGTTTATTTTTCTAAATACATTCAAATAT
GTATCCGCTCATGAGACAATAACCCTGATAAATGCTTCAATAATATTGAAAAAGGAAGAGTCCTGAGGCG
GAAAGAACCAGCTGTGGAATGTGTGTCAGTTAGGGTGTGGAAAGTCCCCAGGCTCCCCAGCAGGCAGAAG
TATGCAAAGCATGCATCTCAATTAGTCAGCAACCAGGTGTGGAAAGTCCCCAGGCTCCCCAGCAGGCAGA
AGTATGCAAAGCATGCATCTCAATTAGTCAGCAACCATAGTCCCGCCCCTAACTCCGCCCATCCCGCCCC
TAACTCCGCCCAGTTCCGCCCATTCTCCGCCCCATGGCTGACTAATTTTTTTTATTTATGCAGAGGCCGA
GGCCGCCTCGGCCTCTGAGCTATTCCAGAAGTAGTGAGGAGGCTTTTTTGGAGGCCTAGGCTTTTGCAAA
GATCGATCAAGAGACAGGATGAGGATCGTTTCGCATGATTGAACAAGATGGATTGCACGCAGGTTCTCCG
GCCGCTTGGGTGGAGAGGCTATTCGGCTATGACTGGGCACAACAGACAATCGGCTGCTCTGATGCCGCCG
TGTTCCGGCTGTCAGCGCAGGGGCGCCCGGTTCTTTTTGTCAAGACCGACCTGTCCGGTGCCCTGAATGA
ACTGCAAGACGAGGCAGCGCGGCTATCGTGGCTGGCCACGACGGGCGTTCCTTGCGCAGCTGTGCTCGAC
GTTGTCACTGAAGCGGGAAGGGACTGGCTGCTATTGGGCGAAGTGCCGGGGCAGGATCTCCTGTCATCTC
ACCTTGCTCCTGCCGAGAAAGTATCCATCATGGCTGATGCAATGCGGCGGCTGCATACGCTTGATCCGGC
TACCTGCCCATTCGACCACCAAGCGAAACATCGCATCGAGCGAGCACGTACTCGGATGGAAGCCGGTCTT
GTCGATCAGGATGATCTGGACGAAGAGCATCAGGGGCTCGCGCCAGCCGAACTGTTCGCCAGGCTCAAGG
CGAGCATGCCCGACGGCGAGGATCTCGTCGTGACCCATGGCGATGCCTGCTTGCCGAATATCATGGTGGA
AAATGGCCGCTTTTCTGGATTCATCGACTGTGGCCGGCTGGGTGTGGCGGACCGCTATCAGGACATAGCG
TTGGCTACCCGTGATATTGCTGAAGAGCTTGGCGGCGAATGGGCTGACCGCTTCCTCGTGCTTTACGGTA
TCGCCGCTCCCGATTCGCAGCGCATCGCCTTCTATCGCCTTCTTGACGAGTTCTTCTGAGCGGGACTCTG
GGGTTCGAAATGACCGACCAAGCGACGCCCAACCTGCCATCACGAGATTTCGATTCCACCGCCGCCTTCT
ATGAAAGGTTGGGCTTCGGAATCGTTTTCCGGGACGCCGGCTGGATGATCCTCCAGCGCGGGGATCTCAT
GCTGGAGTTCTTCGCCCACCCTAGGGGGAGGCTAACTGAAACACGGAAGGAGACAATACCGGAAGGAACC
CGCGCTATGACGGCAATAAAAAGACAGAATAAAACGCACGGTGTTGGGTCGTTTGTTCATAAACGCGGGG
TTCGGTCCCAGGGCTGGCACTCTGTCGATACCCCACCGAGACCCCATTGGGGCCAATACGCCCGCGTTTC
TTCCTTTTCCCCACCCCACCCCCCAAGTTCGGGTGAAGGCCCAGGGCTCGCAGCCAACGTCGGGGCGGCA
GGCCCTGCCATAGCCTCAGGTTACTCATATATACTTTAGATTGATTTAAAACTTCATTTTTAATTTAAAA
GGATCTAGGTGAAGATCCTTTTTGATAATCTCATGACCAAAATCCCTTAACGTGAGTTTTCGTTCCACTG
AGCGTCAGACCCCGTAGAAAAGATCAAAGGATCTTCTTGAGATCCTTTTTTTCTGCGCGTAATCTGCTGC
TTGCAAACAAAAAAACCACCGCTACCAGCGGTGGTTTGTTTGCCGGATCAAGAGCTACCAACTCTTTTTC
CGAAGGTAACTGGCTTCAGCAGAGCGCAGATACCAAATACTGTTCTTCTAGTGTAGCCGTAGTTAGGCCA
CCACTTCAAGAACTCTGTAGCACCGCCTACATACCTCGCTCTGCTAATCCTGTTACCAGTGGCTGCTGCC
AGTGGCGATAAGTCGTGTCTTACCGGGTTGGACTCAAGACGATAGTTACCGGATAAGGCGCAGCGGTCGG
GCTGAACGGGGGGTTCGTGCACACAGCCCAGCTTGGAGCGAACGACCTACACCGAACTGAGATACCTACA
GCGTGAGCTATGAGAAAGCGCCACGCTTCCCGAAGGGAGAAAGGCGGACAGGTATCCGGTAAGCGGCAGG
GTCGGAACAGGAGAGCGCACGAGGGAGCTTCCAGGGGGAAACGCCTGGTATCTTTATAGTCCTGTCGGGT
TTCGCCACCTCTGACTTGAGCGTCGATTTTTGTGATGCTCGTCAGGGGGGCGGAGCCTATGGAAAAACGC
CAGCAACGCGGCCTTTTTACGGTTCCTGGCCTTTTGCTGGCCTTTTGCTCACATGTTCTTTCCTGCGTTA
TCCCCTGATTCTGTGGATAACCGTATTACCGCCATGCAT
